>Addgene plasmid #78499 | pJQ210SK | addgene partial sequence | sequence record 153110 | gent-F 5'-tacgtgcaagcagattacgg-3'
AAGTTGGGCATACGGGAAGAAGTGATGCACTTTGATATCGACCCAAGTACCGCCACCTAACAATTCGTTC
AAGCCGAGATCGGCTTCCCGGCCGCGGAGTTGTTCGGTAAATTGTCACAACGCCGCGGCCATCGGCATTT
TCTTTTGCGTTTTTATTTGTTAACTGTTAATTGTCCTTGTTCAAGGATGCTGTCTTTGACAACAGATGTT
TTCTTGCCTTTGATGTTCAGCAGGAAGCTTGGCGCAAACGTTGATTGTTTGTCTGCGTAGAATCCTCTGT
TTGTCATATAGCTTGTAATCACGACATTGTTTCCTTTCGCTTGAGGTACAGCGAAGTGTGAGTAAGTAAA
GGTTACATCGTTAGGATCAAGATCCATTTTTAACACAAGGCCAGTTTTGTTCAGCGGCTTGTATGGGCCA
GTTAAAGAATTAGAAACATAACCAAGCATGTAAATATCGTTAGACGTAATGCCGTCAATCGTCATTTTTG
ATCCGCGGGAGTCAGTGAACAGGTACCATTTGCCGTTCATTTTAAAGACGTTCGCGCGTTCAATTTCATC
TGTTACTGTGTTAGATGCAATCAGCGGTTTCATCACTTTTTTCAGTGTGTAATCATCGTTTAGCTCAATC
ATACCGAGAGCGCCGTTTGCTAACTCAGCCGTGCGTTTTTTATCGCTTTGCAGAAGTTTTTGACTTTCTT
GACGGAAGAATGATGTGCTTTTGCCATAGTATGCTTTGTTAAATAA
