>Addgene plasmid #78499 | pJQ210SK | addgene partial sequence | sequence record 153111 | sacB-N 5'-ggatctctcagcgtatggttg-3'
GACTGCTGTACATTTTGATACGTTTTTCCGTCACCGTCAAAGATTGATTTATAATCCTCTACACCGTTGA
TGTTCAAAGAGCTGTCTGATGCTGATACGTTAACTTGTGCAGTTGTCAGTGTTTGTTTGCCGTAATGTTT
ACCGGAGAAATCAGTGTAGAATAAACGGATTTTTCCGTCAGATGTAAATGTGGCTGAACCTGACCATTCT
TGTGTTTGGTCTTTTAGGATAGAATCATTTGCATCGAATTTGTCGCTGTCTTTAAAGACGCGGCCAGCGT
TTTTCCAGCTGTCAATAGAAGTTTCGCCGACTTTTTGATAGAACATGTAAATCGATGTGTCATCCGCATT
TTTAGGATCTCCGGCTAATGCAAAGACGATGTGGTAGCCGTGATAGTTTGCGACAGTGCCGTCAGCGTTT
TGTAATGGCCAGCTGTCCCAAACGTCCAGGCCTTTTGCAGAAGAGATATTTTTAATTGTGGACGAATCGA
ATTCAGGAACTTGATATTTTTCATTTTTTTGCTGTTCAGGGATTTGCAGCATATCATGGCGTGTAATATG
GGAAATGCCGTATGTTTCCTTATATGGCTTTTGGTTCGTTTCTTTCGCAAACGCTTGAGTTGCGCCTCCT
GCCAGCAGTGCGGTAGTAAAGGTTAATACTGTTGCTTGTTTTGCAAACTTTTTGATGTTCATCGTTCATG
TCTCCTT
