>Addgene plasmid #78499 | pJQ210SK | addgene partial sequence | sequence record 154522 | T7 5'-TAATACGACTCACTATAGGG-3'
GTCGACGGTATCGATAAGCTTGATATCGAATTCCTGCAGCCCGGGGGATCCACTAGTTCTAGAGCGGCCG
CCACCGCGGTGGAGCTCCAGCTTTTGTTCCCTTTAGTGAGGGTTAATTGCGCGCTTGGCGTAATCATGGT
CATAGCTGTTTCCTGTGTGAAATTGTTATCCGCTCACAATTCCACACAACATACGAGCCGGAAGCATAAA
GTGTAAAGCCTGGGGTGCCTAATGAGTGAGCTAACTCACATTAATTGCGTTGCGCTCACTGCCCGCTTTC
CAGTCGGGAAACCTGTCGTGCCAGGGGAATTAATTCTGTCCCTCCTGTTCAGCTACTGACGGGGTGGTGC
GTAACGGCAAAAGCACCGCCGGACATCAGCGCTAGCGGAGTGTATACTGGCTTACTATGTTGGCACTGAT
GAGGGTGTCAGTGAAGTGCTTCATGTGGCAGGAGAAAAAAGGCTGCACCGGTGCGTCAGCAGAATATGTG
ATACAGGATATATTCCGCTTCCTCGCTCACTGACTCGCTACGCTCGGTCGTTCGACTGCGGCGAGCGGAA
ATGGCTTACGAACGGGGCGGAGATTTCCTGGAAGATGCCAGGAAGATACTTAACAGGGAAGTGAGAGGGC
CGCGGCAAAGCCGTTTTTCCATAGGCTCCGCCCCCCTGACAAGCATCACGAAATCTGACGCTCAAATCAG
TGGTGGCGAAACCCGACAGGACTATAAAGATACCAGGCGTTTCCCCCTGGCGGCTCCCTCGTGCGCTCTC
C
