[The description below was written by a language model from this plasmid's Addgene catalogue record.]
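Description:
pJQ210SK is an empty-backbone suicide vector for gene replacement in gram-negative bacteria. It is built on the pJQ200 backbone (listed at about 4.7 kb) and is described as the cosmid version of pJQ200SK. According to the record, it is identical to pJQ200SK except for an added cos site. Relative to the pJQ200 backbone, the listed modifications are a multiple cloning site and that cos site. A cos site is the bacteriophage lambda cohesive-end sequence, which lets large ligated inserts be packaged in vitro into phage particles and introduced into Escherichia coli, so this element enables cosmid cloning. The plasmid is maintained in E. coli as a high-copy replicon and selected with gentamicin. It carries no insert, no dedicated promoter and no tag, and fragments are introduced by restriction enzyme cloning.

As a suicide vector, it is meant to be propagated in a permissive E. coli host and then transferred into a target bacterium where it cannot replicate. Marker retention there requires integration into the genome by homologous recombination through the cloned fragment. The associated publication title states that this vector family allows direct selection for gene replacement, which implies a way to select for the second recombination event that removes the vector. However, the record does not name the counterselectable marker, the origin of replication or any transfer functions, and no feature table is provided to confirm them. The supported use is to clone a target locus or a mutated allele, possibly as a large cosmid-sized fragment, and exchange it into the chromosome or a plasmid of a gram-negative host.
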