Addgene plasmid #78499: pJQ210SK
Purpose: (Empty Backbone) Cosmid version of suicide vector pJQ200SK. Suicide vector
Depositing lab: Michael Hynes. Depositing organization: University of Calgary. Publication: Versatile suicide vectors which allow direct selection for gene replacement in gram-negative bacteria. Quandt J, Hynes MF. Gene. 1993 May 15;127(1):15-21. 0378-1119(93)90611-6 PubMed 8486283.
Backbone
  Vector backbone: pJQ200
  Backbone manufacturer: Jurgen Quandt
  Backbone size (bp): 4700
  Modifications to backbone: Added mutliple cloning site and cos site for cosmid cloning.
  Vector type: suicide vector
  Promoter: non
  Tag / fusion protein: none
Growth in bacteria
  Bacterial resistance: Gentamicin, 10 μg/mL
  Growth temperature: 37°C
  Growth strain: DH5alpha
  Copy number: High Copy
Gene/Insert
  Cloning method: Restriction Enzyme
  Sequencing primers: 5′ none; 3′ none
Resource information
  A portion of this plasmid was derived from a plasmid made by: Plasmid is our construct. See published paper for cloning methods and component parts.
Terms and licenses: Academic/Nonprofit Terms; Industry Terms: Not Available to Industry
Depositor comments: Cosmid version of suicide vector for gene replacement. Same as pJQ200SK except for addition of cos site.
How to cite: pJQ210SK was a gift from Michael Hynes (Addgene plasmid # 78499 ; http://n2t.net/addgene:78499 ; RRID:Addgene_78499)
